>Addgene plasmid #205009 | pRvSAHS1-mCherry-NLS | addgene full sequence | sequence record 405252 | Addgene NGS Result
CACCTGGGTCGATCGACATTGATTATTGACTAGTTAACAAGCAGCAGAACTGAGCCCTGTCGCCTCCATT
AATTGTGATAGTTCTGCCTTCGAGTTATGATTCCTCATGGAAGTGCTTTTCATGTATGTCTGCCATTTTA
ACTAACTGTTGGATGTTCATTTCCATTTCGGGATAGCTCTGGGTTTTTTGACAGAATAACCCTGCCGCGT
TTCTGTCTTTTCACAGTCATCGTTTCTGCTGTCTAGAGGTTTTCTGTGGGAAACTTTGCGCGGTGACGAA
CCATATTTTTTTTGTCCCAGTGAATATCATGTACTGCGATCTACGACGGAAGCGCTGCCTACATGCAAAA
AACGGAAAATGTTCCGCGTGAGAACTAGTTTCCTAGACATTCCGATACAATCACTATCGTCAACAACGCT
GACTGGCCTGAACGGGGCTGGTTAGAGCCTCGCCGTGCTGTAAGCCAGTGAGGACTCGGGTACGCTGTAT
GAAGTTAGAAAATGGCTGTTGTTTTTCAGCAAAAGGTAGTATGACAGGCAATCACAAAAACTCAGCGGTC
TTATTGTTTTCGAAAGTAGGTACAAGGTACTTTTCTGAGAAGCAAGTTCGACTTTTTGGGACACTGGCCA
GAAAGAAATTCAGACAACACGAGGTAGACAACAACCCTTAGCATGGTTTTCCACCATTCAGCAAATGAGG
CTCAACACTTTCAGATCACGCCCGGAACAAGCTCTTAAGGTCTGGTTTCACTCCCGCGAACATCAATGGG
AAGACAAAGGCAGTTCGCCGTGGCCCAAATAAGTTCAGGAAAAAGTCTTGGTGAAACACCGCCACCGCCT
TGTCCAGTCATTCTATTACCGAAAAATTCTCGAAAGTTCGCCACTAACCTTTGCTCTTCCGTGATACATA
CAGCTGATTATCGCATCGAAGCCCCAAACTTGACCAGTATAAAATGATCGCCATCGAAAAGACTTCCTCA
TTCCAAGTTTTCAGTGTTTTCTCAGCGCATTCCTGCCATACAACCAAACCAGCCATGGTGAGCAAGGGCG
AGGAGGATAACATGGCCATCATCAAGGAGTTCATGCGCTTCAAGGTGCACATGGAGGGCTCCGTGAACGG
CCACGAGTTCGAGATCGAGGGCGAGGGCGAGGGCCGCCCCTACGAGGGCACCCAGACCGCCAAGCTGAAG
GTGACCAAGGGTGGCCCCCTGCCCTTCGCCTGGGACATCCTGTCCCCTCAGTTCATGTACGGCTCCAAGG
CCTACGTGAAGCACCCCGCCGACATCCCCGACTACTTGAAGCTGTCCTTCCCCGAGGGCTTCAAGTGGGA
GCGCGTGATGAACTTCGAGGACGGCGGCGTGGTGACCGTGACCCAGGACTCCTCCCTGCAGGACGGCGAG
TTCATCTACAAGGTGAAGCTGCGCGGCACCAACTTCCCCTCCGACGGCCCCGTAATGCAGAAGAAGACCA
TGGGCTGGGAGGCCTCCTCCGAGCGGATGTACCCCGAGGACGGCGCCCTGAAGGGCGAGATCAAGCAGAG
GCTGAAGCTGAAGGACGGCGGCCACTACGACGCTGAGGTCAAGACCACCTACAAGGCCAAGAAGCCCGTG
CAGCTGCCCGGCGCCTACAACGTCAACATCAAGTTGGACATCACCTCCCACAACGAGGACTACACCATCG
TGGAACAGTACGAACGCGCCGAGGGCCGCCACTCCACCGGCGGCATGGACGAGCTGTACTCTAGACCAAA
GAAAAAGAGAAAAGTATCTAGATAAATGTTTGACGAATGCCATATAACTGTTCCATTTTTCGTTCTGATG
TAAACACTTTTTCGCTGTCGCATTTATCCATCTGTAGCTAGAAATCTTGACAGCTCTTTCCTCATTCAGT
TTCCCTATGCAAGTTCGACCTGCTTTTGGCACGAACTCTTACATTGAAACCGCTCATCGAAACCTCCACT
CACTCTCTCATTATTCGGCACGCTTTGGTCCCAAGTCCCAAGTTTCGATCCTACCCCAAGATGAGGCAAG
TGAGATCCATGATGGCGTAAAGGTTTGGTACAGGCTAAGCCGAAAACAAATATTTCGCGAATCAGACCAT
CAAACCACCATGCATGCGCCGCGCGGCTGCCTCGAAGGTGACACTGAGTGGCCAAAGCTGATCAAGCTGT
CGTTGAAAAAAGGAATCAGCTAGTTTCATCCCGATGTCGATAAAATGAAACAGGCGCAGAATGTTTAAGA
CCATGCTTGAGGGACGAAGGGTTATAGGCGAGTCCATGAAAATCAAACGGTGTAAGGTAAAGATTCGCTG
AGGCACCAGGACGTATACAGCGTATCTTGTGTTTAAATGAAATCAAATTCGCCGCTAACTTAAATGACGA
GCGTTTTCTGGACTACGCTCAGGGTCTCCAAATCGAAGCCTAAATTTGAGCGTGTAGTCTGCAAAAATAC
TGATTCTTCTTAGGAAGTCGTTCCGAGAGGTTTTGTGCTGGGCGAGTAGCCGTAGCCTGCTATATCACAG
AGAACCTTCTGGAAAATCTTCTCGGGGTCGTCCGTTCCTTCGATATAACCTGTCATAAACAATGATCCAA
ATGTAGCAGCATCTAGGGAGTACCACCTTTTGTAATAAGCTTTACAGAACCGTACCATCGCGACAAAGAG
GTTTTCCTTACTTACAGATATCTTTGTATCTTCTGTGAAGTTGAGCGGAATAATACTCATGCATCGGATA
AACGACTTGCTCGTAATATCCCGGCACATCCGGTGGGTCGTAGTTGGATCCGCTGCATTAATGAATCGGC
CAACGCGCGGGGAGAGGCGGTTTGCGTATTGGGCGCTCTTCCGCTTCCTCGCTCACTGACTCGCTGCGCT
CGGTCGTTCGGCTGCGGCGAGCGGTATCAGCTCACTCAAAGGCGGTAATACGGTTATCCACAGAATCAGG
GGATAACGCAGGAAAGAACATGTGAGCAAAAGGCCAGCAAAAGGCCAGGAACCGTAAAAAGGCCGCGTTG
CTGGCGTTTTTCCATAGGCTCCGCCCCCCTGACGAGCATCACAAAAATCGACGCTCAAGTCAGAGGTGGC
GAAACCCGACAGGACTATAAAGATACCAGGCGTTTCCCCCTGGAAGCTCCCTCGTGCGCTCTCCTGTTCC
GACCCTGCCGCTTACCGGATACCTGTCCGCCTTTCTCCCTTCGGGAAGCGTGGCGCTTTCTCATAGCTCA
CGCTGTAGGTATCTCAGTTCGGTGTAGGTCGTTCGCTCCAAGCTGGGCTGTGTGCACGAACCCCCCGTTC
AGCCCGACCGCTGCGCCTTATCCGGTAACTATCGTCTTGAGTCCAACCCGGTAAGACACGACTTATCGCC
ACTGGCAGCAGCCACTGGTAACAGGATTAGCAGAGCGAGGTATGTAGGCGGTGCTACAGAGTTCTTGAAG
TGGTGGCCTAACTACGGCTACACTAGAAGAACAGTATTTGGTATCTGCGCTCTGCTGAAGCCAGTTACCT
TCGGAAAAAGAGTTGGTAGCTCTTGATCCGGCAAACAAACCACCGCTGGTAGCGGTGGTTTTTTTGTTTG
CAAGCAGCAGATTACGCGCAGAAAAAAAGGATCTCAAGAAGATCCTTTGATCTTTTCTACGGGGTCTGAC
GCTCAGTGGAACGAAAACTCACGTTAAGGGATTTTGGTCATGAGATTATCAAAAAGGATCTTCACCTAGA
TCCTTTTAAATTAAAAATGAAGTTTTAAATCAATCTAAAGTATATATGAGTAAACTTGGTCTGACAGTTA
CCAATGCTTAATCAGTGAGGCACCTATCTCAGCGATCTGTCTATTTCGTTCATCCATAGTTGCCTGACTC
CCCGTCGTGTAGATAACTACGATACGGGAGGGCTTACCATCTGGCCCCAGTGCTGCAATGATACCGCGAG
ACCCACGCTCACCGGCTCCAGATTTATCAGCAATAAACCAGCCAGCCGGAAGGGCCGAGCGCAGAAGTGG
TCCTGCAACTTTATCCGCCTCCATCCAGTCTATTAATTGTTGCCGGGAAGCTAGAGTAAGTAGTTCGCCA
GTTAATAGTTTGCGCAACGTTGTTGCCATTGCTACAGGCATCGTGGTGTCACGCTCGTCGTTTGGTATGG
CTTCATTCAGCTCCGGTTCCCAACGATCAAGGCGAGTTACATGATCCCCCATGTTGTGCAAAAAAGCGGT
TAGCTCCTTCGGTCCTCCGATCGTTGTCAGAAGTAAGTTGGCCGCAGTGTTATCACTCATGGTTATGGCA
GCACTGCATAATTCTCTTACTGTCATGCCATCCGTAAGATGCTTTTCTGTGACTGGTGAGTACTCAACCA
AGTCATTCTGAGAATAGTGTATGCGGCGACCGAGTTGCTCTTGCCCGGCGTCAATACGGGATAATACCGC
GCCACATAGCAGAACTTTAAAAGTGCTCATCATTGGAAAACGTTCTTCGGGGCGAAAACTCTCAAGGATC
TTACCGCTGTTGAGATCCAGTTCGATGTAACCCACTCGTGCACCCAACTGATCTTCAGCATCTTTTACTT
TCACCAGCGTTTCTGGGTGAGCAAAAACAGGAAGGCAAAATGCCGCAAAAAAGGGAATAAGGGCGACACG
GAAATGTTGAATACTCATACTCTTCCTTTTTCAATATTATTGAAGCATTTATCAGGGTTATTGTCTCATG
AGCGGATACATATTTGAATGTATTTAGAAAAATAAACAAATAGGGGTTCCGCGCACATTTCCCCGAAAAG
TGC
Features (pLannotate 1.2.2; 6 found; start..end, strand, type, name):
     15..36      +  enhancer       CMV enhancer (fragment): human cytomegalovirus immediate early enhancer
   1035..1739    +  CDS            mCherry: mCherry is a basic (constitutively fluorescent) red fluorescent protein published in 2004, derived from Discosoma sp.. It is reported to be a very rapidly-maturing monomer with low acid sensitivity.
   2782..2836    -  CDS            lacI (fragment): lac repressor; lacI; The lac repressor binds to the lac operator to inhibit transcription in E. coli. This inhibition can be relieved by adding lactose or isopropyl-β-D-thiogalactopyranoside (IPTG).
   3019..3607    -  rep_origin     ori: high-copy-number ColE1/pMB1/pBR322/pUC origin of replication
   3778..4638    -  CDS            AmpR: β-lactamase; bla; confers resistance to ampicillin, carbenicillin, and related antibiotics
   4639..4743    -  promoter       AmpR promoter: bla
