[The description below was written by a language model from this plasmid's Addgene catalogue record and pLannotate feature annotations shown in this document.]
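Description:
pRvSAHS1-mCherry-NLS is a tardigrade expression vector built on a pared-down pCAGGS backbone of about 2 kb, with a total sequenced length of roughly 4.8 kb. It is propagated in E. coli as a high-copy plasmid through a ColE1/pUC-type origin and selected with ampicillin via the β-lactamase gene and its native bla promoter. Little of the original pCAGGS mammalian expression machinery appears to remain. The feature table detects only a very short fragment of the CMV enhancer and a small lacI remnant, both best regarded as backbone leftovers rather than functional elements.

The payload is an mCherry coding sequence carrying a nuclear localization signal, placed between about 1 kb of upstream and about 1 kb of downstream genomic sequence from the sahs1 gene of the anhydrobiotic tardigrade Ramazzottius varieornatus. In the annotated sequence, mCherry begins just past position 1,000 and is followed by about 1 kb of unannotated sequence, which fits this layout. The tardigrade flanks and the NLS are not themselves called by the automated annotation. The catalogue insert size of 1,000 bp seems to describe a single flank rather than the whole cassette. The upstream region presumably supplies the native sahs1 promoter and 5′ regulatory sequences, and the downstream region the 3′ UTR and termination signals, so the reporter is expressed under endogenous tardigrade control rather than a heterologous promoter.

The NLS concentrates the red fluorescence in nuclei, making expressing cells easier to identify. According to the associated publication title, the vector belongs to a system for in vivo expression and live imaging in eutardigrades, where it would report sahs1 regulatory activity.
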