Addgene plasmid #205009: pRvSAHS1-mCherry-NLS
Purpose: The vector contains 1kbp of the upstream and downstream regions of the sahs1 gene from Ramazzottius varieornatus, with the mCherry gene with NLS sequence positioned in between.
Depositing lab: Kazuharu Arakawa. Publication: In vivo expression vector derived from anhydrobiotic tardigrade genome enables live imaging in Eutardigrada. Tanaka S, Aoki K, Arakawa K. Proc Natl Acad Sci U S A. 2023 Jan 31;120(5):e2216739120. doi: 10.1073/pnas.2216739120. Epub 2023 Jan 24. PubMed 36693101.
Backbone
  Vector backbone: pCAGGS
  Backbone size w/o insert (bp): 2021
  Vector type: Tardigrade expression
Growth in bacteria
  Bacterial resistance: Ampicillin, 100 μg/mL
  Growth temperature: 37°C
  Growth strain: DH5alpha
  Copy number: High Copy
Gene/Insert
  Gene/Insert name: mCherry-NLS flanked by 1kbp upstream and downstream of the sahs1 gene from R. varieornatus
  Species: Ramazzottius varieornatus, Tardigrade
  Insert size (bp): 1000
  Cloning method: Ligation Independent Cloning
Terms and licenses: Academic/Nonprofit Terms; Industry Terms: Not Available to Industry
How to cite: pRvSAHS1-mCherry-NLS was a gift from Kazuharu Arakawa (Addgene plasmid # 205009 ; http://n2t.net/addgene:205009 ; RRID:Addgene_205009)
